>Addgene plasmid #170030 | pKB237 | addgene full sequence | sequence record 335295 | Addgene NGS Result
AGGGTGGTTTTTCTTTTCACCAGTGAGACGGGCAACAGCTGATTGCCCTTCACCGCCTGGCCCTGAGAGA
GTTGCAGCAAGCGGTCCACGCTGGTTTGCCCCAGCAGGCGAAAATCCTGTTTGATGGTGGTTAACGGCGG
GATATAACATGAGCTGTCTTCGGTATCGTCGTATCCCACTACCGAGATATCCGCACCAACGCGCAGCCCG
GACTCGGTAATGGCGCGCATTGCGCCCAGCGCCATCTGATCGTTGGCAACCAGCATCGCAGTGGGAACGA
TGCCCTCATTCAGCATTTGCATGGTTTGTTGAAAACCGGACATGGCACTCCAGTCGCCTTCCCGTTCCGC
TATCGGCTGAATTTGATTGCGAGTGAGATATTTATGCCAGCCAGCCAGACGCAGACGCGCCGAGACAGAA
CTTAATGGGCCCGCTAACAGCGCGATTTGCTGGTGACCCAATGCGACCAGATGCTCCACGCCCAGTCGCG
TACCGTCTTCATGGGAGAAAATAATACTGTTGATGGGTGTCTGGTCAGAGACATCAAGAAATAACGCCGG
AACATTAGTGCAGGCAGCTTCCACAGCAATGGCATCCTGGTCATCCAGCGGATAGTTAATGATCAGCCCA
CTGACGCGTTGCGCGAGAAGATTGTGCACCGCCGCTTTACAGGCTTCGACGCCGCTTCGTTCTACCATCG
ACACCACCACGCTGGCACCCAGTTGATCGGCGCGAGATTTAATCGCCGCGACAATTTGCGACGGCGCGTG
CAGGGCCAGACTGGAGGTGGCAACGCCAATCAGCAACGACTGTTTGCCCGCCAGTTGTTGTGCCACGCGG
TTGGGAATGTAATTCAGCTCCGCCATCGCCGCTTCCACTTTTTCCCGCGTTTTCGCAGAAACGTGGCTGG
CCTGGTTCACCACGCGGGAAACGGTCTGATAAGAGACACCGGCATACTCTGCGACATCGTATAACGTTAC
TGGTTTCACATTCACCACCCTGAATTGACTCTCTTCCGGGCGCTATCATGCCATACCGCGAAAGGTTTTG
CACCATTCGATGGTGTCAACGTAAATGCATGCCGCTTCGGCAAGGTGTCACCACCCTGCCCTTTTTCTTT
AAAACCGAAAAGATTACTTCGCGTTATGCAGGCTTCCTCGCTCACTGACTCGCTGCGCTCGGTCGTTCGG
CTGCGGCGAGCGGTATCAGCTCACTCAAAGGCGGTAATCTCGAGGTTACATTGTCGATCTGTTCATGGTG
AACAGCTTTGAATGCACCAAAAACTCGTAAAAGCTCTGATGTATCTATCTTTTTTACACCGTTTTCATCT
GTGCATATGGACAGTTTTCCCTTTGATATGTAACGGTGAACAGTTGTTCTACTTTTGTTTGTTAGTCTTG
ATGCTTCACTGATAGATACAAGAGCCATAAGAACCTCAGATCCTTCCGTATTTAGCCAGTATGTTCTCTA
GTGTGGTTCGTTGTTTTTGCGTGAGCCATGAGAACGAACCATTGAGATCATACTTACTTTGCATGTCACT
CAAAAATTTTGCCTCAAAACTGGTGAGCTGAATTTTTGCAGTTAAAGCATCGTGTAGTGTTTTTCTTAGT
CCGTTATGTAGGTAGGAATCTGATGTAATGGTTGTTGGTATTTTGTCACCATTCATTTTTATCTGGTTGT
TCTCAAGTTCGGTTACGAGATCCATTTGTCTATCTAGTTCAACTTGGAAAATCAACGTATCAGTCGGGCG
GCCTCGCTTATCAACCACCAATTTCATATTGCTGTAAGTGTTTAAATCTTTACTTATTGGTTTCAAAACC
CATTGGTTAAGCCTTTTAAACTCATGGTAGTTATTTTCAAGCATTAACATGAACTTAAATTCATCAAGGC
TAATCTCTATATTTGCCTTGTGAGTTTTCTTTTGTGTTAGTTCTTTTAATAACCACTCATAAATCCTCAT
AGAGTATTTGTTTTCAAAAGACTTAACATGTTCCAGATTATATTTTATGAATTTTTTTAACTGGAAAAGA
TAAGGCAATATCTCTTCACTAAAAACTAATTCTAATTTTTCGCTTGAGAACTTGGCATAGTTTGTCCACT
GGAAAATCTCAAAGCCTTTAACCAAAGGATTCATGATTTCCACAGTTCTCGTCATCAGCTCTCTGGTTGC
TTTAGCTAATACACCATAAGCATTTTCCCTACTGATGTTCATCATCTGAGCGTATTGGTTATAAGTGAAC
GATACCGTCCGTTCTTTCCTTGTAGGGTTTTCAATAGTGGGGTTGAGTAGTGCCACACAGCATAAAATTA
GCTTGGTTTCATGCTCCGTTAAGTCATAGCGACTAATCGCTAGTTCATTTGCTTTGAAAACAACTAATTC
AGACATACATCTCAATTGGTCTAGGTGATTTTAATCACTATACCAATTGAGATGGGCTAGTCAATGATAA
TTACATGTCCTTTTCCTTTGAGTTGTGGGTATCTGTAAATTCTGCTAGACCTTTGCTGGAAAACTTGTAA
ATTCTGCTAGACCCTCTGTAAATTCCGCTAGACCTTTGTGTGTTTTTTTTGTTTATATTCAAGTGGTTAT
AATTTATAGAATAAAGAAAGAATAAAAAAAGATAAAAAGAATAGATCCCAGCCCTGTGTATAACTCACTA
CTTTAGTCAGTTCCGCAGTATTACAAAAGGATGTCGCAAACGCTGTTTGCTCCTCTACAAAACAGACCTT
AAAACCCTAAAGGCTTAAGTAGCACCCTCGCAAGCTCGTGCAAATCGCTTAATATTCCTTTTGTCTCCGA
CCATCAGGCACCTGAGTCGCTGCCTTTTTCGTGACATTCAGTTCGCTGCGCTCACGGCTCTGGCAGTGAA
TGTGGGTAAATGGCACTACAGGCGCCTTTTATGGATTCATGCAAGGAAACTACCCATAATACAAGAAAAG
CCCGTCACGGGCTTCTCAGGGCGTTTTATGGCTGGTCTGCTATGTGGTGCTATCTGACTTTTTGCTGTTC
AGCAGTTCCTGCCCTCTGATTTTCCAGTCTGACCACTTCGGATTATCCCGTGACAGGTCATTCAGACTGG
CTAATGCACCCAGTAAGGCAGCGGTATCATCAACAGGCTTACCCGTCTTACTGTCCCTAGTGCTTGGATT
CTCACCAATAAAAAACGCCCGGCGGCAACCGAGCGTTCTGAACAAATCCAGATGGAGTTCTGATGTCATT
ACTGGATCTATCAACAGGAGTCCAAGCGAGCTCGTAAACTTGGTCTGACAGTTACCAATGCTTAATCAGT
GAGGCACCTATCTCAGCGATCTGTCTATTTCGTTCATCCATAGTTGCCTGACTCCCCGTCGTGTAGATAA
CTACGATACGGGAGGGCTTACCATCTGGCCCCAGTGCTGCAATGATACCGCGTGATCCACGCTCACCGGC
TCCAGATTTATCAGCAATAAACCAGCCAGCCGGAAGGGCCGAGCGCAGAAGTGGTCCTGCAACTTTATCC
GCCTCCATCCAGTCTATTAATTGTTGCCGGGAAGCTAGAGTAAGTAGTTCGCCAGTTAATAGTTTGCGCA
ACGTTGTTGCCATTGCTACAGGCATCGTGGTGTCACGCTCGTCGTTTGGTATGGCTTCATTCAGCTCCGG
TTCCCAACGATCAAGGCGAGTTACATGATCCCCCATGTTGTGCAAAAAAGCGGTTAGCTCCTTCGGTCCT
CCGATCGTTGTCAGAAGTAAGTTGGCCGCAGTGTTATCACTCATGGTTATGGCAGCACTGCATAATTCTC
TTACTGTCATGCCATCCGTAAGATGCTTTTCTGTTACTGGTGAGTACTCAACCAAGTCATTCTGAGAATA
GTGTATGCGGCGACCGAGTTGCTCTTGCCCGGCGTCAATACGGTATAATACCGCGCCACATAGCAGAACT
TTAAAAGTGCTCATCATTGGAAAACGTTCTTCGGGGCGAAAACTCTCAAGGATCTTACCGCTGTTGAGAT
CCAGTTCGATGTAACCCACTCGTGCACCCAACTGATCTTCAGCATCTTTTACTTTCACCAGCGTTTCTGG
GTGAGCAAAAACGGGAAGGCAAAATGCCGCAAAAAAGTGAATAAGGGCGACACTGAAATGTTGAATACTC
ATACTCTTCCTTTTTCAATATTATTGAAGCATTTATCAGGGTTATTGTCTCATGAGCGGATACATATTTT
AATGTATTTAGAAAAATAAACAAATAGGGGTTCCGCGCACATTTCCCATGGTGCCACCTGACGTCTAATA
AACCATTATTATCATGACATTAACCTATAAAAATAGGCGTATCACGAGGCAGAATTTTTATCGCTTCCGC
GTTCCGTCTACTCCCTATTACGCTCCGGAATCTCCGACGCCTACGGCCGACGTCGGATACCGCCATTGAT
AAACTGTTTAACAACATCGTCTGTACAGACCTTCTTCGTTGCCTTTACGTTTAACTCAATCAGGCTACCG
TCTCGGTTATAAGTCTATCGAGTAGTAGAGCCGTAGTAAAGAGGAGAAATACTAGATGGTTTCGAAAGGT
GAGGAGGATAACATGGCGTCGCTGCCTGCTACACATGAACTGCATATTTTCGGCAGCATCAACGGAGTTG
ATTTCGACATGGTGGGCCAAGGCACCGGCAACCCGAACGACGGCTATGAAGAATTGAATTTGAAATCTAC
CAAGGGCGACTTGCAATTTAGTCCGTGGATTCTGGTACCGCATATTGGTTATGGTTTTCATCAGTATCTG
CCCTACCCAGACGGAATGAGCCCATTTCAGGCGGCTATGGTGGATGGCAGTGGCTATCAGGTCCATCGCA
CCATGCAATTCGAGGATGGGGCGAGCCTGACCGTGAATTATCGGTACACTTACGAAGGTTCACATATTAA
AGGTGAAGCACAAGTTAAAGGCACCGGCTTCCCGGCGGATGGCCCAGTGATGACCAACAGCCTGACGGCG
GCGGACTGGTGTCGTAGCAAAAAGACGTATCCCAATGATAAAACAATTATTTCTACCTTTAAATGGAGTT
ACACCACGGGTAACGGTAAACGCTACCGTAGCACGGCTCGCACCACATACACCTTTGCGAAACCCATGGC
CGCGAACTATCTGAAAAATCAGCCGATGTATGTGTTTCGCAAAACGGAACTGAAACATTCGAAAACTGAA
CTCAATTTCAAAGAGTGGCAAAAAGCCTTCACCGACGTAATGGGCATGGATGAACTGTACAAATGACCAG
GCATCAAATAAAACGAAAGGCTCAGTCGAAAGACTGGGCCTTTCGTTTTATCTGTTGTTTGTCGGTGAAC
GCTCTCTACTAGAGTCACACTGGCTCACCTTCGGGTGGGCCTTTCTGCGTTTATAGTTTCACTTCTGAGT
TCGGCATGGGGTCAGGTGGGACCACCGCGCTACTGCCGCCAGGCAGCTGTATCATCTGCGTACTCCATTA
GTGTGACGACCTATGAGGATGGCGGGGTATTAACTGTAACGCAAGATACTTCTCTGCAAGATGGTTGTTT
AATTTATATTAGCTACTACGACGCTTCATCTTAGCAGACGTACGCTGCAAACGCTGAATAATACGCTCAA
CCCAAGGCTGATCAGGAGGAGCACATAACTGACGACCTCGCAAAGTAGTGAAGACGACGGCAGGAACTCT
ACACCCATCCTTGATCAGCAAGTAGTGGAAGTTACGGACGATGTAACCAGGAATAGGCTTCTGAGTCACA
GAAAGGCAGCAATCCTCAGCATCATTTGTTCCTGTTCCTCCGATACCCGCAGCTGGAGCCTCAGCGGCAT
CTGCAGGAGCGGCTTCCGCAGCCGGTGCTTCACTCGCTGGTGCCTCCGCTGCTGGTGTAGCTTCCGCAGC
TGGTGCAGCAGGTTCCTGACTGATGCCAGCGGCTGGGGCTTCGGCAGCATCCGCTGGGGCAGCTTCTGCT
GCAGGCGCTTCGCTAGCTGGAGCTTCAGCAGCAGGAGTCGCCTCTGCGGCGGGCGCTGCAGGCTCTTGAC
TGGTACCAATACCGTTGTCCGGACGAGTGCCGATGGTGTGTGCGTCACCGATGTTGTTGGTCCACTGGTA
TTCCAGACGGGTAGCGATTTCAGGAGTGATCGCGTACTCAACACCGCCAGCGAAGACCGGAGAAACGCCG
GTGTCGTGGTTTTTACCATAAACGTTGGATTTAGTGTCTGCACGCCATACCATGCCACCCAGACGAGTGT
AGATGTCCAGGTCGTCAGTGATTGGGTAACCCAGTTTAGCGGTCAGTTGAACGCCCTGAGCTTTGTATGC
ACCGTTTTCAACGCTGCCTTTGTACGGCATACGACCTAACCAGTCGTAACCCATTTCAAAGCCAACATAC
GGGTTAATTCCCTGATCGATTTTAGCGTTGCTGGAGCAACCTGCCAGCAGAGTAGAACCCAGGATTACCG
CGCCCAGTACCAGTTTAGTAGCTTTCATCAGAAATACTCCATAGCATGATTAAGATGTTTCAGTACGAAA
ATTGCTTTCATTGTTGATCTCCTTTTTAAGTGAACTTGGGCCCTGTGTGAAATTGTTATCCGCTCACAAT
TCCACACATTATACGAGCCGATGATTAATTGTCAACAGCTCATTTCAGAATATTAGCCAGAACCGTTATG
ATGTCGGCGCAAAAAACATTATCCAGAACGGGAGTGCGCCTTGAGCGACACGAATTATGCAGTGATTTAC
GTATTACCGCCTTTGAGTGAGCTGATACCGCTCGCCGCAGCCGAACGCCCTAGGTCTAGGGCGGCGGATT
TGTCCTACTCAGGAGAGCGTTCACCGACAAACAACAGATAAAACGAAAGGCCCAGTCTTTCGACTGAGCC
TTTCGTTTTATTTGATGCCTCACTGCCCGCTTTCCAGTCGGGAAACCTGTCGTGCCAGCTGCATTAATGA
ATCGGCCAACGCGCGGGGAGAGGCGGTTTGCGTATTGGGCGCC
Features (pLannotate 1.2.2; 18 found; start..end, strand, type, name):
    990..1067    -  promoter       lacIq promoter: lacI (mutant); In the lacIq allele, a single base change in the promoter boosts expression of the lacI gene about 10-fold.
   1089..1133    +  terminator     his operon terminator (fragment): This putative transcriptin terminator from the E. coli his operon has a 2-bp deletion introduced during synthesis. Its efficiency has not been determined.
   1436..2386    -  CDS            Rep101: RepA protein needed for replication with the pSC101 origin; rep101
   2434..2656    -  rep_origin     pSC101 ori: low-copy replication origin that requires the Rep101 protein
   3158..3192    -  terminator     lambda t0 terminator: minimal transcription terminator from phage lambda (Scholtissek and Grosse, 1987)
   3272..4132    -  CDS            AmpR: β-lactamase; bla; confers resistance to ampicillin, carbenicillin, and related antibiotics
   4133..4196    -  promoter       AmpR promoter: bla
   4536..5243    +  CDS            mNeonGreen: mNeonGreen is a basic (constitutively fluorescent) green/yellow fluorescent protein published in 2013, derived from Branchiostoma lanceolatum. It is reported to be a very rapidly-maturing monomer with moderate acid sensitivity.
   5255..5326    +  terminator     rrnB T1 terminator: transcription terminator T1 from the E. coli rrnB gene
   5342..5369    +  terminator     T7Te terminator: phage T7 early transcription terminator
   5463..5537    +  CDS            mKelly1 (fragment): mKelly1 is a basic (constitutively fluorescent) red fluorescent protein published in 2018, derived from Entacmaea quadricolor. It is reported to be a rapidly-maturing monomer with moderate acid sensitivity.
   5542..5775    -  CDS            CCL19 (fragment): CCL19_HUMAN - Also known as ELC, MIP3B, SCYA19. Experimental evidence at protein level: Swiss-Prot protein existence level 1. May play a role not only in inflammatory and immunological responses but also in normal lymphocyte recirculation and homing. May play an important role in trafficking of T-cells in thymus, and T-cell and B-cell migration to secondary lymphoid organs. Binds to chemokine receptor CCR7. Recombinant CCL19 shows potent chemotactic activity for T-cells and B-cells but not for granulocytes and monocytes. Binds to atypical chemokine receptor ACKR4 and mediates the recruitment o
   5974..6378    -  CDS            ompA (fragment): OMPA_SHIFL - Experimental evidence at protein level: Swiss-Prot protein existence level 1. (Microbial infection) Serves as a secondary receptor during phage Sf6 infection; infection requires both lipopolysaccharide (LPS) and the OmpA beta-barrel. From Shigella flexneri.
   6382..6468    -  CDS            lpp (fragment): LPP_ECOLI - Also known as mlpA, mulI. Experimental evidence at protein level: Swiss-Prot protein existence level 1. An outer membrane lipoprotein that controls the distance between the inner and outer membranes; adding residues to Lpp increases the width of the periplasm (PubMed:29257832). The only protein known to be covalently linked to the peptidoglycan network (PGN) (PubMed:4261992, PubMed:3013869, PubMed:4245367). Also non-covalently binds the PGN (PubMed:3013869). The link between the cell outer membrane and PGN contributes to the maintenance of the structural and functional integrity of
   6563..6579    -  protein_bind   lac operator: The lac repressor binds to the lac operator to inhibit transcription in E. coli. This inhibition can be relieved by adding lactose or isopropyl-β-D-thiogalactopyranoside (IPTG). lac repressor encoded by lacI
   6587..6615    -  promoter       tac promoter: strong E. coli promoter; hybrid between the trp and lac UV5 promoters
   6788..6874    -  terminator     rrnB T1 terminator: Escherichia coli rrnB; transcription terminator T1 from the E. coli rrnB gene
   6880..989     -  CDS            lacI (across the origin): lac repressor; lacI; The lac repressor binds to the lac operator to inhibit transcription in E. coli. This inhibition can be relieved by adding lactose or isopropyl-β-D-thiogalactopyranoside (IPTG).
