[The description below was written by a language model from this plasmid's Addgene catalogue record and pLannotate feature annotations shown in this document.]
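Description:
pKB237 is a low-copy bacterial expression and synthetic-biology plasmid built on a pSC101* backbone. It replicates through the pSC101 origin together with the plasmid-encoded Rep101 (RepA) protein and is selected with ampicillin via the β-lactamase gene under its own promoter. The sequenced record is about 7 kb and carries two functional modules plus a regulator.

The first module is an inducible surface-display cassette. A tac promoter with a downstream lac operator drives a fusion protein composed of an N-terminal Lpp fragment, an OmpA fragment, a tether segment and human CCL19 at the C-terminal end. The Lpp portion directs the fusion to the outer membrane and the OmpA transmembrane portion carries the tethered chemokine to the cell exterior. The display scaffold was derived from a previously published bacterial peptide self-screening system. A lacI gene expressed from the lacIq promoter supplies lac repressor, so that display is held off until an inducer such as IPTG is added.

The second module is a reporter in which the PvirK promoter (listed in the catalogue but not annotated in the feature table) drives mNeonGreen, followed by rrnB T1 and T7Te terminators. Additional terminators insulate the units from one another. A short match to mKelly1 in the feature table is probably an incidental annotation rather than a functional reporter.

Together, the parts let a cell present CCL19 on its own surface and report any resulting promoter activation as green fluorescence. This fits the associated work on high-throughput discovery of peptide activators of a bacterial sensor kinase. The record does not name the kinase or the intended host strain.
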