Addgene plasmid #170030: pKB237
Purpose: Encodes LacI-controlled expression of surface-displayed CCL19 and PvirK-mNeonGreen reporter
Depositing lab: Jeffrey Tabor. Depositing organization: Rice University. Publication: High-throughput discovery of peptide activators of a bacterial sensor kinase. Brink KR, Mu AM, Hoang KV, Groszman K, Gunn JS, Tabor JJ. bioRxiv 10.1101/2021.06.01.446581.
Backbone
  Vector backbone: pSC101*
  Vector type: Bacterial Expression, Synthetic Biology
Growth in bacteria
  Bacterial resistance: Ampicillin, 100 μg/mL
  Growth temperature: 37°C
  Growth strain: DH5alpha
  Copy number: Low Copy
Gene/Insert 1
  Gene/Insert name: mNeonGreen
  Species: Branchiostoma lanceolatum
  Promoter: PvirK
  Cloning method: Unknown
  Sequencing primers: 5′ CGTCTAAGAAACCATTATTATCATGACATTAAC
Gene/Insert 2
  Gene/Insert name: CCL19
  Species: H. sapiens (human), Synthetic; Escherichia coli
  Entrez Gene: CCL19 (a.k.a. CKb11, ELC, MIP-3b, MIP3B, SCYA19)
  Promoter: Ptac
  Tag / fusion protein: Lpp (N terminal on insert); OmpA (N terminal on insert); Tether (N terminal on insert)
  Cloning method: Unknown
  Sequencing primers: 5′ CGGTATCAGCTCACTCAAAGG
Resource information
  A portion of this plasmid was derived from a plasmid made by: Peptide display fusion protein sequence was obtained from Bryan Davies and was originally published in Tucker et al. 2018 (DOI:10.1016/j.cell.2017.12.009).
Terms and licenses: Academic/Nonprofit Terms; Industry Terms: Not Available to Industry
Depositor comments: Peptide display fusion protein sequence was obtained from Bryan Davies and was originally published in Tucker et al. 2018 (DOI:10.1016/j.cell.2017.12.009). Tucker AT, Leonard SP, DuBois CD, Knauf GA, Cunningham AL, Wilke CO, Trent MS, Davies BW. Discovery of Next-Generation Antimicrobials through Bacterial Self-Screening of Surface-Displayed Peptide Libraries. Cell. 2018 Jan 25;172(3):618-628.e13. doi: 10.1016/j.cell.2017.12.009. Epub 2018 Jan 4. PMID: 29307492; PMCID: PMC5786472. Please visit https://www.biorxiv.org/content/10.1101/2021.06.01.446581v1 for bioRxiv preprint.
How to cite: pKB237 was a gift from Jeffrey Tabor (Addgene plasmid # 170030 ; http://n2t.net/addgene:170030 ; RRID:Addgene_170030)
